Addgene plasmid #63948: pST50Trc1-HPCHISNDHFR
Purpose: (Empty Backbone) Position 1 transfer plasmid for pST44 polycistronic plasmid suite; N-term cleavable double tag; contains DHFR gene in BamHI-NgoMIV cassette as positive control
Depositing lab: Song Tan. Depositing organization: Pennsylvania State University. Publication: The pST44 polycistronic expression system for producing protein complexes in Escherichia coli. Tan S, Kern RC, Selleck W. Protein Expr Purif. 2005 Apr;40(2):385-95. 10.1016/j.pep.2004.12.002 PubMed 15766881.
Backbone
  Vector backbone: pST50Trc
  Vector type: Bacterial Expression
  Tag / fusion protein: 6xHis & Protein C (HPC); TEV cleavable (N terminal on backbone)
Growth in bacteria
  Bacterial resistance: Ampicillin, 100 μg/mL
  Growth temperature: 37°C
  Growth strain: DH5alpha
  Copy number: Unknown
Gene/Insert
  Gene/Insert name: None
  Tag / fusion protein: 6xHis & Protein C (HPC); TEV cleavable (N terminal on backbone)
Terms and licenses: Academic/Nonprofit Terms; Industry Terms: Not Available to Industry
Depositor comments: Replace DHFR with GOI using BamHI/NgoMIV; Clone out cassette using XbaI/BamHI
How to cite: pST50Trc1-HPCHISNDHFR was a gift from Song Tan (Addgene plasmid # 63948 ; http://n2t.net/addgene:63948 ; RRID:Addgene_63948)
