[The description below was written by a language model from this plasmid's Addgene catalogue record and pLannotate feature annotations shown in this document.]
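Description:
pST50Trc1-HPCHISNDHFR is a 3.4 kb bacterial expression plasmid built on the pST50Trc backbone. It serves as the position 1 transfer vector for the pST44 polycistronic suite, a system for co-expressing the subunits of protein complexes in Escherichia coli. It is catalogued as an empty backbone. It is propagated in E. coli under ampicillin selection from a bla (TEM beta-lactamase) gene with its own promoter, followed by an fd terminator. Replication depends on a ColE1/pMB1-type origin accompanied by the pBR322 bom region and the rop gene, which generally moderates copy number. The catalogue lists copy number as unknown.

The expression cassette consists of a T7 promoter, the efficient phage T7 gene 10 ribosome binding site, an N-terminal double affinity tag, a coding region and a T7 terminator. According to the catalogue, the tag combines a Protein C (HPC) epitope with 6xHis and is removable with TEV protease. The automated annotation detects only fragmentary matches here (partial His-tag hits and a TEV site). The short "capTEV" and "SET1" hits are most likely incidental similarities to tag or phage-derived flanking sequence rather than functional elements. Downstream of the TEV site lies E. coli folA, encoding dihydrofolate reductase. It occupies a BamHI–NgoMIV cassette and acts as a positive control for expression.

In use, DHFR is replaced by a gene of interest through BamHI/NgoMIV. The depositor notes that the resulting cassette is then cloned out with XbaI/BamHI, so that the tagged gene can be moved into the first position of a pST44 polycistronic plasmid. The two-tag design with a cleavable linker suits sequential affinity purification of the assembled complex.
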