Features (pLannotate 1.2.2; 15 found; start..end, strand, type, name):
     27..45      +  promoter       T7 promoter: promoter for bacteriophage T7 RNA polymerase
    113..135     +  RBS            RBS: efficient ribosome binding site from bacteriophage T7 gene 10 (Olins and Rangwala, 1989)
    194..210     +  CDS            capTEV™ (fragment): composite tag for in vivo biotinylation, TEV protease cleavage, and 6xHis tagging
    223..239     -  CDS            9xHis (fragment): 9xHis affinity tag
    239..257     +  CDS            TEV site (fragment): tobacco etch virus (TEV) protease recognition and cleavage site
    263..736     +  CDS            folA: DYR_ECOLI - Also known as tmrA. Experimental evidence at protein level: Swiss-Prot protein existence level 1. Key enzyme in folate metabolism. Catalyzes an essential reaction for de novo glycine and purine synthesis, and for DNA precursor synthesis. From Escherichia coli (strain K12).
    795..844     +  CDS            SET1 (fragment): solubility-enhancement tag derived from T7 phage gene 10B
    852..899     +  terminator     T7 terminator: transcription terminator for bacteriophage T7 RNA polymerase
    964..1055    +  promoter       AmpR promoter: bla
   1056..1913    +  CDS            bla: BLAT_ECOLX - Experimental evidence at protein level: Swiss-Prot protein existence level 1. TEM-type are the most prevalent beta-lactamases in enterobacteria; they hydrolyze the beta-lactam bond in susceptible beta-lactam antibiotics, thus conferring resistance to penicillins and cephalosporins. TEM-3 and TEM-4 are capable of hydrolyzing cefotaxime and ceftazidime. TEM-5 is capable of hydrolyzing ceftazidime. TEM-6 is capable of hydrolyzing ceftazidime and aztreonam. TEM-8/CAZ-2, TEM- 16/CAZ-7 and TEM-24/CAZ-6 are markedly active against ceftazidime. IRT- 4 shows resistance to beta-lactamase in
   1920..1959    +  terminator     fd terminator: central terminator from bacteriophage fd (Otsuka and Kunisawa, 1982)
   1990..2578    +  rep_origin     ori: high-copy-number ColE1/pMB1/pBR322/pUC origin of replication
   2764..2903    -  misc_feature   bom: basis of mobility region from pBR322
   3005..3196    -  CDS            rop: Rop protein, which maintains plasmids at low copy number; rop
   3236..3346    +  CDS            mbeC (fragment): MBEC_ECOLX - Experimental evidence at protein level: Swiss-Prot protein existence level 1. Required for efficient mobilization of ColE1 plasmid and is thus essential to promote the specific transfer of the plasmid during conjugation. Probably functions by inducing DNA bending, helping the MbeA relaxase to melt the DNA around the nic site and cleave the phosphodiester bond. Binds specifically double-stranded DNA (dsDNA) containing the ColE1 oriT but does not recognize the inverted repeat (IR). From Escherichia coli.
>Addgene plasmid #63948 | pST50Trc1-HPCHISNDHFR | depositor full sequence | sequence record 177464 | Full Sequence
GGCACCATGCATCGATCCCGCGAAATTAATACGACTCACTATAGGGAGACCACAACGGTTTCCCTCCGGC
TCCGGAGAGCTCCAATTGGAATTCGCTAGCTCTAGAAATAATTTTGTTTAACTTTAAGAAGGAGATATAC
ATATGTCTGAAGATCAGGTAGATCCACGTTTAATCGACGGTAAAGGATCTAGCCATCATCATCATCATCA
CAGCAGCGGATCTGGTGGTGGTGGTGGTGAAAACCTGTACTTCCAGGGATCCATCAGTCTGATTGCGGCG
CTAGCGGTAGATCGCGTTATCGGCATGGAAAACGCCATGCCATGGAACCTGCCTGCCGATCTCGCCTGGT
TTAAACGCAACACCTTAAATAAACCCGTGATTATGGGGCGCCATACCTGGGAATCAATCGGTAGGCCTTT
GCCCGGCCGCAAAAATATTATCCTCAGCAGTCAACCCGGGACCGATGATCGGGTTACCTGGGTTAAATCG
GTCGACGAAGCCATCGCGGCGTGTGGTGACGTACCAGAAATCATGGTGATTGGCGGCGGACGCGTTTATG
AACAGTTCTTGCCAAAAGCGCAAAAACTGTATCTGACGCATATCGATGCAGAAGTGGAAGGCGACACCCA
TTTTCCGGATTACGAGCCGGATGACTGGGAATCGGTATTCAGCGAATTCCACGATGCTGATGCGCAGAAC
TCGCATAGCTATTGTTTCGAAATCCTCGAGCGTCGTGCCGGCTAATGTACAAGATCCAGATCTAAGCTTG
GTACCACGCGTGCGCGCTGATCCGGCTGCTAACAAAGCCCGAAAGGAAGCTGAGTTGGCTGCTGCCACCG
CTGAGCAATAACTAGCATAACCCCTTGGGGCCTCTAAACGGGTCTTGAGGGGTTTTTTGCTGAAAGGAGG
AACTATATCGGGATTAGCCCGCCTAATGAGCGGGCTTTTTTTTAATTCCCCTATTTGTTTATTTTTCTAA
ATACATTCAAATATGTATCCGCTCATGAGACAATAACCCTGATAAATGCTTCAATAATATTGAAAAAGGA
AGAGTATGAGTATTCAACATTTCCGTGTCGCCCTTATTCCCTTTTTTGCGGCATTTTGCCTTCCTGTTTT
TGCTCACCCAGAAACGCTCGTGAAAGTAAAAGACGCAGAGGACCAATTGGGGGCACGAGTGGGATACATA
GAACTGGACTTGAATAGCGGTAAAATCCTTGAGAGTTTTCGCCCTGAAGAGCGTTTTCCAATGATGAGCA
CTTTCAAAGTTCTGCTATGTGGAGCAGTATTATCCCGTGTAGATGCGGGGCAAGAGCAACTCGGACGACG
AATACACTATTCGCAGAATGACTTGGTTGAATACTCCCCAGTGACAGAAAAGCACCTTACGGACGGAATG
ACGGTAAGAGAATTATGTAGTGCCGCCATAACGATGAGTGATAACACTGCGGCGAACTTACTTCTGACAA
CCATCGGTGGACCGAAGGAATTAACCGCTTTTTTGCACAATATGGGAGACCATGTAACTCGCCTTGACCG
TTGGGAACCAGAACTGAATGAAGCCATACCAAACGACGAGCGAGACACCACAATGCCTGCGGCAATGGCA
ACAACATTACGCAAACTATTAACTGGCGAACTACTTACTCTGGCTTCACGGCAACAATTAATAGACTGGC
TTGAAGCGGATAAAGTTGCAGGACCACTACTGCGTTCGGCACTTCCTGCTGGCTGGTTTATTGCTGATAA
ATCTGGGGCAGGAGAGCGTGGTTCACGGGGTATCATTGCCGCACTTGGACCAGATGGTAAGCCTTCCCGT
ATCGTAGTTATCTACACGACGGGTAGTCAGGCAACTATGGACGAACGAAATAGACAGATTGCTGAAATAG
GGGCTTCACTGATTAAGCATTGGTAAACCGATACAATTAAAGGCTCCTTTTGGAGCCTTTTTTTTTGGAC
GGACCGGTAGAAAAGATCAAAGGATCTTCTTGAGATCCTTTTTTTCTGCGCGTAATCTGCTGCTTGCAAA
CAAAAAAACCACCGCTACCAGCGGTGGTTTGTTTGCCGGATCAAGAGCTACCAACTCTTTTTCCGAAGGT
AACTGGCTTCAGCAGAGCGCAGATACCAAATACTGTCCTTCTAGTGTAGCCGTAGTTAGGCCACCACTTC
AAGAACTCTGTAGCACCGCCTACATACCTCGCTCTGCTAATCCTGTTACCAGTGGCTGCTGCCAGTGGCG
ATAAGTCGTGTCTTACCGGGTTGGACTCAAGACGATAGTTACCGGATAAGGCGCAGCGGTCGGGCTGAAC
GGGGGGTTCGTGCACACAGCCCAGCTTGGAGCGAACGACCTACACCGAACTGAGATACCTACAGCGTGAG
CTATGAGAAAGCGCCACGCTTCCCGAAGGGAGAAAGGCGGACAGGTATCCGGTAAGCGGCAGGGTCGGAA
CAGGAGAGCGCACGAGGGAGCTTCCAGGGGGAAACGCCTGGTATCTTTATAGTCCTGTCGGGTTTCGCCA
CCTCTGACTTGAGCGTCGATTTTTGTGATGCTCGTCAGGGGGGCGGAGCCTATGGAAAAACGCCAGCAAC
GCGGCCTTTTTACGGTTCCTGGCCTTTTGCTGGCCTTTTGCTCACATGTTCTTTCCTGCGTTATCCCCTG
ATTCTGTGGATAACCGTATTACCGCCTTTGAGTGAGCTGATACCGCTCGCCGCAGCCGAACGACCGAGCG
CAGCGAGTCAGTGAGCGAGGAAGCGGAAGAGCGCCTGATGCGGTATTTTCTCCTTACGCATCTGTGCGGT
ATTTCACACCGCAATGGTGCACTCTCAGTACAATCTGCTCTGATGCCGCATAGTTAAGCCAGTATACACT
CCGCTATCGCTACGTGACTGGGTCATGGCTGCGCCCCGACACCCGCCAACACCCGCTGACGCGCCCTGAC
GGGCTTGTCTGCTCCCGGCATCCGCTTACAGACAAGCTGTGACCGTCTCCGGGAGCTGCATGTGTCAGAG
GTTTTCACCGTCATCACCGAAACGCGCGAGGCAGCTGCGGTAAAGCTCATCAGCGTGGTCGTGAAGCGAT
TCACAGATGTCTGCCTGTTCATCCGCGTCCAGCTCGTTGAGTTTCTCCAGAAGCGTTAATGTCTGGCTTC
TGATAAAGCGGGCCATGTTAAGGGCGGTTTTTTCCTGTTTGGTCACTGATGCCTCCGTGTAAGGGGGATT
TCTGTTCATGGGGTAATGATACCGATGAAACGAGAGAGGATGCTCACGATACGGGTTACTGATGATGAAC
ATGCCCGGTTACTGGAACGTTGTGAGGGTAAACAACTGGCGGTATGGATGCGGCGGGACCAGAGAAAAAT
CACTCAGGGTCAATGCCAGCGCTTCGTTAATACAGATGTAGGTGTT
