>Addgene plasmid #63948 | pST50Trc1-HPCHISNDHFR | addgene partial sequence | sequence record 177463 | T7term 5'-GCTAGTTATTGCTCAGCGG-3'
GGCTTTGTTAGCAGCCGGATCAGCGCGCACGCGTGGTACCAAGCTTAGATCTGGATCTTGTACATTAGCC
GGCACGACGCTCGAGGATTTCGAAACAATAGCTATGCGAGTTCTGCGCATCAGCATCGTGGAATTCGCTG
AATACCGATTCCCAGTCATCCGGCTCGTAATCCGGAAAATGGGTGTCGCCTTCCACTTCTGCATCGATAT
GCGTCAGATACAGTTTTTGCGCTTTTGGCAAGAACTGTTCATAAACGCGTCCGCCGCCAATCACCATGAT
TTCTGGTACGTCACCACACGCCGCGATGGCTTCGTCGACCGATTTAACCCAGGTAACCCGATCATCGGTC
CCGGGTTGACTGCTGAGGATAATATTTTTGCGGCCGGGCAAAGGCCTACCGATTGATTCCCAGGTATGGC
GCCCCATAATCACGGGTTTATTTAAGGTGTTGCGTTTAAACCAGGCGAGATCGGCAGGCAGGTTCCATGG
CATGGCGTTTTCCATGCCGATAACGCGATCTACCGCTAGCGCCGCAATCAGACTGATGGATCCCTGGAAG
TACAGGTTTTCACCACCACCACCACCAGATCCGCTGCTGTGATGATGATGATGATGGCTAGATCCTTTAC
CGTCGATTAAACGTGGATCTACCTGATCTTCAGACATATGTATATCTCCTTCTTAAAGTTAAACAAAATT
ATTTCTAGAGCTAGCGAATTCCAATTGGAGCTCTCCGGAGCCGGAGGGAAACCGTTGTGGTCTCCCTATA
GTGAGTCGTATTAATTTCGCGGGATCGATGCATGGTGCCAACACCTACATCTGTATTAACGAAGCGCTGG
CATTGACCCTGAGTGATTTTTCTCTGGTCCCGCCGCATCCATACCGCCAGTTGTTTACCCTCACAACGTT
CCAGTAACCGGGCATGTTCATCATCAGTAACCCGTATCGTGAGCATCCTCTCTCGTTTCATCGGTATCAT
TACCCCATGAACAGAAATCCCCCTTACACGGAGGCATCAGTGACCAAACAGGAAAAAACCGCCCTTAACA
TGGCCCGCTTTATCAGAAGCCAGACA
